Addgene plasmid #133422: pGAPZa-STE2-1D4
Purpose: Mutant form of yeast STE2 coding sequence in vector for protein expression in the methanogenic yeast Pichia pastoris, with GAP promoter.
Depositing lab: Gerhard Wagner. Depositing organization: Harvard Medical School.
Backbone
  Vector backbone: pGAPZalpha
  Backbone size w/o insert (bp): 3100
  Vector type: Yeast Expression
Growth in bacteria
  Bacterial resistance: Bleocin (Zeocin), 50 μg/mL
  Growth temperature: 37°C
  Growth strain: DH5alpha
  Copy number: Unknown
Gene/Insert
  Gene/Insert name: STE2
  Species: S. cerevisiae (budding yeast)
  Insert size (bp): 951
  Mutation: C59S, C252A
  Entrez Gene: STE2 (a.k.a. YFL026W)
  Cloning method: Restriction Enzyme; 5′ cloning site Unknown (unknown if destroyed); 3′ cloning site unknown (unknown if destroyed)
  Sequencing primers: 5′ unknown
Terms and licenses: Academic/Nonprofit Terms; Industry Terms: Not Available to Industry
Depositor comments: HMS clone ID number: ScCD00063804.
How to cite: pGAPZa-STE2-1D4 was a gift from Gerhard Wagner (Addgene plasmid # 133422 ; http://n2t.net/addgene:133422 ; RRID:Addgene_133422)
