[The description below was written by a language model from this plasmid's Addgene catalogue record and pLannotate feature annotations shown in this document.]
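Description:
pGAPZa-STE2-1D4 is a yeast expression plasmid built on the pGAPZalpha backbone for producing a mutant form of the Saccharomyces cerevisiae alpha-factor pheromone receptor, STE2, in Pichia pastoris (a methylotrophic yeast; the catalogue entry words this as "methanogenic"). Expression is driven by the constitutive P. pastoris GAP (glyceraldehyde-3-phosphate dehydrogenase) promoter and terminated by the AOX1 terminator, so no methanol induction is needed. The annotated sequence record is about 4.1 kb. It places the STE2 coding region directly downstream of the S. cerevisiae alpha-factor secretion signal, whose pre-pro leader directs the nascent protein into the secretory pathway and is removed by Kex2 and dipeptidyl aminopeptidase processing.

The STE2 insert is annotated as a fragment (roughly 950 bp, shorter than a full-length receptor coding sequence) and carries the substitutions C59S and C252A, which replace two cysteines. A short feature downstream of STE2 matches a 6xHis-type segment. The name implies a 1D4 epitope tag, but no such tag is annotated in the feature table, and the record does not describe its position. The cloning sites are also not recorded.

Selection relies on a single Sh ble (BleoR) gene conferring Zeocin resistance in both hosts. The TEF1 promoter drives it in yeast and the synthetic EM7 promoter drives it in E. coli, with the CYC1 terminator downstream. A high-copy ColE1/pUC origin supports propagation in bacteria. No yeast replication origin is annotated, which is consistent with vectors of this type being maintained in Pichia by genomic integration. The construct is suited to recombinant production of this G protein-coupled receptor for purification and biochemical or structural study, although the record itself states only protein expression as the purpose.
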