Features (pLannotate 1.2.2; 11 found; start..end, strand, type, name):
      1..477     +  promoter       GAP promoter: promoter for Pichia pastoris glyceraldehyde-3-phosphate dehydrogenase
    487..753     +  CDS            α-factor secretion signal: N-terminal secretion signal from S. cerevisiae alpha-factor; MFα1; Cleavage by the Kex2 protease occurs after the dibasic KR sequence. The EA dipeptides are then removed by dipeptidyl aminopeptidase A.
    763..1698    +  CDS            STE2 (fragment): STE2_YEAST - Experimental evidence at protein level: Swiss-Prot protein existence level 1. Receptor for the peptide pheromone alpha factor, the mating factor of yeast. From Saccharomyces cerevisiae (strain ATCC 204508 / S288c) (Baker's yeast).
   1789..1806    +  CDS            capTEV™ (fragment): composite tag for in vivo biotinylation, TEV protease cleavage, and 6xHis tagging
   1817..1882    +  CDS            AOX1 (fragment): ALOX1_KOMPC - Experimental evidence at protein level: Swiss-Prot protein existence level 1. Major isoform of alcohol oxidase, which catalyzes the oxidation of methanol to formaldehyde and hydrogen peroxide, the first step in the methanol utilization pathway of methylotrophic yeasts. From Komagataella phaffii (strain ATCC 76273 / CBS 7435 / CECT 11047 / NRRL Y-11430 / Wegner 21-1) (Yeast) (Pichia pastoris).
   1886..2132    +  terminator     AOX1 terminator: Pichia pastoris AOX1; transcription terminator for AOX1
   2153..2560    +  promoter       TEF1 promoter: S. cerevisiae TEF1; promoter for EF-1α
   2567..2614    +  promoter       EM7 promoter: synthetic bacterial promoter&nbsp
   2633..3007    +  CDS            BleoR: antibiotic-binding protein; Sh ble from Streptoalloteichus hindustanus; confers resistance to bleomycin, phleomycin, and Zeocin™
   3073..3320    +  terminator     CYC1 terminator: S. cerevisiae CYC1; transcription terminator for CYC1
   3395..3983    -  rep_origin     ori: high-copy-number ColE1/pMB1/pBR322/pUC origin of replication
>Addgene plasmid #133422 | pGAPZa-STE2-1D4 | addgene full sequence | sequence record 267645 | Addgene NGS Result
TTTTTGTAGAAATGTCTTGGTGTCCTCGTCCAATCAGGTAGCCATCTCTGAAATATCTGGCTCCGTTGCA
ACTCCGAACGACCTGCTGGCAACGTAAAATTCTCCGGGGTAAAACTTAAATGTGGAGTAATGGAACCAGA
AACGTCTCTTCCCTTCTCTCTCCTTCCACCGCCCGTTACCGTCCCTAGGAAATTTTACTCTGCTGGAGAG
CTTCTTCTACGGCCCCCTTGCAGCAATGCTCTTCCCAGCATTACGTTGCGGGTAAAACGGAGGTCGTGTA
CCCGACCTAGCAGCCCAGGGATGGAAAAGTCCCGGCCGTCGCTGGCAATAATAGCGGGCGGACGCATGTC
ATGAGATTATTGGAAACCACCAGAATCGAATATAAAAGGCGAACACCTTTCCCAATTTTGGTTTCTCCTG
ACCCAAAGACTTTAAATTTAATTTATTTGTCCCTATTTCAATCAATTGAACAACTATTTCGAAACGATGA
GATTTCCTTCAATTTTTACTGCTGTTTTATTCGCAGCATCCTCCGCATTAGCTGCTCCAGTCAACACTAC
AACAGAAGATGAAACGGCACAAATTCCGGCTGAAGCTGTCATCGGTTACTCAGATTTAGAAGGGGATTTC
GATGTTGCTGTTTTGCCATTTTCCAACAGCACAAATAACGGGTTATTGTTTATAAATACTACTATTGCCA
GCATTGCTGCTAAAGAAGAAGGGGTATCTCTCGAGAAAAGAGAGGCTGAAGCTGAATTCATAATGTCTGA
TGCGGCTCCTTCATTGAGCAATCTATTTTATGATCCAACGTATAATCCTGGTCAAAGCACCATTAACTAC
ACTTCCATATATGGGAATGGATCTACCATCACTTTCGATGAGTTGCAAGGTTTAGTTAACAGTACTGTTA
CTCAGGCCATTATGTTTGGTGTCAGATCAGGCGCCGCTGCTTTGACTTTGATTGTCATGTGGATGACATC
GAGAAGCAGAAAAACGCCGATTTTCATTATCAACCAAGTTTCATTGTTTTTAATCATTTTGCATTCTGCA
CTCTATTTTAAATATTTACTGTCTAATTACTCTTCAGTGACTTACGCTCTCACCGGATTTCCTCAGTTCA
TCAGTAGAGGTGACGTTCATGTTTATGGTGCTACAAATATAATTCAAGTCCTTCTTGTGGCTTCTATTGA
GACTTCACTGGTGTTTCAGATAAAAGTTATTTTCACAGGCGACAACTTCAAAAGGATAGGTTTGATGCTG
ACGTCGATATCTTTCACTTTAGGGATTGCTACAGTTACCATGTATTTTGTAAGCGCTGTTAAAGGTATGA
TTGTGACTTATAATGATGTTAGTGCCACCCAAGATAAATACTTCAATGCATCCACAATTTTACTTGCATC
CTCAATAAACTTTATGTCATTTGTCCTGGTAGTTAAATTGATTTTAGCTATTAGATCAAGAAGATTCCTT
GGTCTCAAGCAGTTCGATAGTTTCCATATTTTACTCATAATGTCAGCTCAATCTTTGTTGGTACCATCGA
TAATATTCATCCTCGCATACAGTTTGAAACCAAACCAGGGAACAGATGTCTTGACTACTGTTGCAACATT
ACTTGCTGTATTGTCTTTACCATTATCATCAATGTGGGCCACGGCTGCTAATAATGCGTCGACCACCGTC
TCCAAGACAGAGACCAGCCAAGTGGCGCCTGCCTAAGGATCCTAAGCGGCCGCCAGCTTTCTAGAACAAA
AACTCATCTCAGAAGAGGATCTGAATAGCGCCGTCGACCATCATCATCATCATCATTGAGTTTGTAGCCT
TAGACATGACTGTTCCTCAGTTCAAGTTGGGCACTTACGAGAAGACCGGTCTTGCTAGATTCTAATCAAG
AGGATGTCAGAATGCCATTTGCCTGAGAGATGCAGGCTTCATTTTTGATACTTTTTTATTTGTAACCTAT
ATAGTATAGGATTTTTTTTGTCATTTTGTTTCTTCTCGTACGAGCTTGCTCCTGATCAGCCTATCTCGCA
GCTGATGAATATCTTGTGGTAGGGGTTTGGGAAAATCATTCGAGTTTGATGTTTTTCTTGGTATTTCCCA
CTCCTCTTCAGAGTACAGAAGATTAAGTGAGACCTTCGTTTGTGCGGATCCCCCACACACCATAGCTTCA
AAATGTTTCTACTCCTTTTTTACTCTTCCAGATTTTCTCGGACTCCGCGCATCGCCGTACCACTTCAAAA
CACCCAAGCACAGCATACTAAATTTCCCCTCTTTCTTCCTCTAGGGTGTCGTTAATTACCCGTACTAAAG
GTTTGGAAAAGAAAAAAGAGACCGCCTCGTTTCTTTTTCTTCGTCGAAAAAGGCAATAAAAATTTTTATC
ACGTTTCTTTTTCTTGAAAATTTTTTTTTTTGATTTTTTTCTCTTTCGATGACCTCCCATTGATATTTAA
GTTAATAAACGGTCTTCAATTTCTCAAGTTTCAGTTTCATTTTTCTTGTTCTATTACAACTTTTTTTACT
TCTTGCTCATTAGAAAGAAAGCATAGCAATCTAATCTAAGGGCGGTGTTGACAATTAATCATCGGCATAG
TATATCGGCATAGTATAATACGACAAGGTGAGGAACTAAACCATGGCCAAGTTGACCAGTGCCGTTCCGG
TGCTCACCGCGCGCGACGTCGCCGGAGCGGTCGAGTTCTGGACCGACCGGCTCGGGTTCTCCCGGGACTT
CGTGGAGGACGACTTCGCCGGTGTGGTCCGGGACGACGTGACCCTGTTCATCAGCGCGGTCCAGGACCAG
GTGGTGCCGGACAACACCCTGGCCTGGGTGTGGGTGCGCGGCCTGGACGAGCTGTACGCCGAGTGGTCGG
AGGTCGTGTCCACGAACTTCCGGGACGCCTCCGGGCCGGCCATGACCGAGATCGGCGAGCAGCCGTGGGG
GCGGGAGTTCGCCCTGCGCGACCCGGCCGGCAACTGCGTGCACTTCGTGGCCGAGGAGCAGGACTGACAC
GTCCGACGCGGCCCGACGGGTCCGAGGCCTCGGAGATCCGTCCCCCTTTTCCTTTGTCGATATCATGTAA
TTAGTTATGTCACGCTTACATTCACGCCCTCCCCCCACATCCGCTCTAACCGAAAAGGAAGGAGTTAGAC
AACCTGAAGTCTAGGTCCCTATTTATTTTTTTATAGTTATGTTAGTATTAAGAACGTTATTTATATTTCA
AATTTTTCTTTTTTTTCTGTACAGACGCGTGTACGCATGTAACATTATACTGAAAACCTTGCTTGAGAAG
GTTTTGGGACGCTCGAAGGCTTTAATTTGCAAGCTGGAGACCAACATGTGAGCAAAAGGCCAGCAAAAGG
CCAGGAACCGTAAAAAGGCCGCGTTGCTGGCGTTTTTCCATAGGCTCCGCCCCCCTGACGAGCATCACAA
AAATCGACGCTCAAGTCAGAGGTGGCGAAACCCGACAGGACTATAAAGATACCAGGCGTTTCCCCCTGGA
AGCTCCCTCGTGCGCTCTCCTGTTCCGACCCTGCCGCTTACCGGATACCTGTCCGCCTTTCTCCCTTCGG
GAAGCGTGGCGCTTTCTCATAGCTCACGCTGTAGGTATCTCAGTTCGGTGTAGGTCGTTCGCTCCAAGCT
GGGCTGTGTGCACGAACCCCCCGTTCAGCCCGACCGCTGCGCCTTATCCGGTAACTATCGTCTTGAGTCC
AACCCGGTAAGACACGACTTATCGCCACTGGCAGCAGCCACTGGTAACAGGATTAGCAGAGCGAGGTATG
TAGGCGGTGCTACAGAGTTCTTGAAGTGGTGGCCTAACTACGGCTACACTAGAAGAACAGTATTTGGTAT
CTGCGCTCTGCTGAAGCCAGTTACCTTCGGAAAAAGAGTTGGTAGCTCTTGATCCGGCAAACAAACCACC
GCTGGTAGCGGTGGTTTTTTTGTTTGCAAGCAGCAGATTACGCGCAGAAAAAAAGGATCTCAAGAAGATC
CTTTGATCTTTTCTACGGGGTCTGACGCTCAGTGGAACGAAAACTCACGTTAAGGGATTTTGGTCATGCA
TGAGATCAGATCT
