>Addgene plasmid #133422 | pGAPZa-STE2-1D4 | depositor partial sequence | sequence record 256400 | Insert
ATGTCTGATGCGGCTCCTTCATTGAGCAATCTATTTTATGATCCAACGTATAATCCTGGTCAAAGCACCA
TTAACTACACTTCCATATATGGGAATGGATCTACCATCACTTTCGATGAGTTGCAAGGTTTAGTTAACAG
TACTGTTACTCAGGCCATTATGTTTGGTGTCAGATGTGGTGCAGCTGCTTTGACTTTGATTGTCATGTGG
ATGACATCGAGAAGCAGAAAAACGCCGATTTTCATTATCAACCAAGTTTCATTGTTTTTAATCATTTTGC
ATTCTGCACTCTATTTTAAATATTTACTGTCTAATTACTCTTCAGTGACTTACGCTCTCACCGGATTTCC
TCAGTTCATCAGTAGAGGTGACGTTCATGTTTATGGTGCTACAAATATAATTCAAGTCCTTCTTGTGGCT
TCTATTGAGACTTCACTGGTGTTTCAGATAAAAGTTATTTTCACAGGCGACAACTTCAAAAGGATAGGTT
TGATGCTGACGTCGATATCTTTCACTTTAGGGATTGCTACAGTTACCATGTATTTTGTAAGCGCTGTTAA
AGGTATGATTGTGACTTATAATGATGTTAGTGCCACCCAAGATAAATACTTCAATGCATCCACAATTTTA
CTTGCATCCTCAATAAACTTTATGTCATTTGTCCTGGTAGTTAAATTGATTTTAGCTATTAGATCAAGAA
GATTCCTTGGTCTCAAGCAGTTCGATAGTTTCCATATTTTACTCATAATGTCATGTCAATCTTTGTTGGT
TCCATCGATAATATTCATCCTCGCATACAGTTTGAAACCAAACCAGGGAACAGATGTCTTGACTACTGTT
GCAACATTACTTGCTGTATTGTCTTTACCATTATCATCAATGTGGGCCACGGCTGCTAATAATGCGTCGA
CCACCGTCTCCAAGACAGAGACCAGCCAAGTGGCGCCTGCC
